Addgene plasmid #170394: pBEL2117
Purpose: Plasmid for genetic complementation of LetAB with ΔRing 2 LetB mutant
Depositing lab: Gira Bhabha & Damian Ekiert. Depositing organization: NYU Grossman School of Medicine. Publication: Role of Ring6 in the Function of the E. coli MCE Protein LetB. Vieni C, Coudray N, Isom GL, Bhabha G, Ekiert DC. J Mol Biol. 2022 Jan 22;434(7):167463. doi: 10.1016/j.jmb.2022.167463. PubMed 35077766.
Backbone
  Vector backbone: pET17b
  Backbone manufacturer: Novagen
  Backbone size w/o insert (bp): 3174
  Vector type: Bacterial Expression
Growth in bacteria
  Bacterial resistance: Ampicillin, 100 μg/mL
  Growth temperature: 37°C
  Growth strain: DH5alpha
  Copy number: High Copy
Gene/Insert
  Gene/Insert name: LetAB (alt name: yebST)
  Species: E. coli
  Mutation: LetA-LetB(Δ160-279)
  Entrez Gene: letB (a.k.a. b1834, ECK1833, yebT); letA (a.k.a. b1833, ECK1832, yebS)
Terms and licenses: Academic/Nonprofit Terms; Industry Terms: Not Available to Industry
How to cite: pBEL2117 was a gift from Gira Bhabha & Damian Ekiert (Addgene plasmid # 170394 ; http://n2t.net/addgene:170394 ; RRID:Addgene_170394)
