[The description below was written by a language model from this plasmid's Addgene catalogue record and pLannotate feature annotations shown in this document.]
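Description:
pBEL2117 is a bacterial expression plasmid built on the Novagen pET17b backbone and carrying the E. coli letAB operon (also known as yebST) with an internal deletion in LetB. It is maintained in E. coli through a ColE1/pMB1-type origin and selected with ampicillin via the β-lactamase gene driven by its own bla promoter. The catalogue lists it as high copy, although the annotation also detects pBR322-derived bom and rop sequences next to the origin; rop normally moderates copy number, and the record does not resolve that discrepancy. The sequenced plasmid is about 6.7 kb.

The payload sits between a T7 promoter with the phage T7 gene 10 ribosome binding site and a T7 terminator. The letA (yebS) reading frame comes first and slightly overlaps the start of letB (yebT), consistent with the native operon arrangement being retained. LetB is annotated as a fragment because residues 160–279 are deleted, which the depositors describe as the ΔRing 2 mutant, removing one of the stacked rings of this MCE-family protein. A short stretch annotated as part of a T7 gene 10B-derived solubility tag lies between letB and the terminator; it is probably residual vector sequence, and the record mentions no fused tag. LetA and LetB are annotated as components of a transport pathway that contributes to membrane integrity, with LetB thought to span the periplasm. According to the stated purpose, the plasmid is used for genetic complementation, supplying LetA together with the ring-deleted LetB to test whether this variant can restore function. The record does not specify the host strain or the phenotype assayed.
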