Features (pLannotate 1.2.2; 12 found; start..end, strand, type, name):
    527..1115    +  rep_origin     ori: high-copy-number ColE1/pMB1/pBR322/pUC origin of replication
   1301..1440    -  misc_feature   bom: basis of mobility region from pBR322
   1542..1733    -  CDS            rop: Rop protein, which maintains plasmids at low copy number; rop
   1750..2130    +  CDS            YPB1_ECOLX: Protein predicted: Swiss-Prot protein existence level 4. From Escherichia coli.
   2242..2260    +  promoter       T7 promoter: promoter for bacteriophage T7 RNA polymerase
   2292..2314    +  RBS            RBS: efficient ribosome binding site from bacteriophage T7 gene 10 (Olins and Rangwala, 1989)
   2322..3602    +  CDS            yebS: YEBS_ECOLI - Experimental evidence at protein level: Swiss-Prot protein existence level 1. Component of a transport pathway that contributes to membrane integrity. From Escherichia coli (strain K12).
   3574..5844    +  CDS            yebT (fragment): YEBT_ECOLI - Experimental evidence at protein level: Swiss-Prot protein existence level 1. Component of a transport pathway that contributes to membrane integrity (PubMed:27795327). May directly span the intermembrane space, facilitating the transport of substrates across the periplasm (Probable). From Escherichia coli (strain K12).
   5869..5918    +  CDS            SET1 (fragment): solubility-enhancement tag derived from T7 phage gene 10B
   5926..5973    +  terminator     T7 terminator: transcription terminator for bacteriophage T7 RNA polymerase
   6104..6208    +  promoter       AmpR promoter: bla
   6209..356     +  CDS            AmpR (across the origin): β-lactamase; bla; confers resistance to ampicillin, carbenicillin, and related antibiotics
>Addgene plasmid #170394 | pBEL2117 | addgene full sequence | sequence record 333951 | Addgene NGS Result
AAGCCATACCAAACGACGAGCGTGACACCACGATGCCTGCAGCAATGGCAACAACGTTGCGCAAACTATT
AACTGGCGAACTACTTACTCTAGCTTCCCGGCAACAATTAATAGACTGGATGGAGGCGGATAAAGTTGCA
GGACCACTTCTGCGCTCGGCCCTTCCGGCTGGCTGGTTTATTGCTGATAAATCTGGAGCCGGTGAGCGTG
GGTCTCGCGGTATCATTGCAGCACTGGGGCCAGATGGTAAGCCCTCCCGTATCGTAGTTATCTACACGAC
GGGGAGTCAGGCAACTATGGATGAACGAAATAGACAGATCGCTGAGATAGGTGCCTCACTGATTAAGCAT
TGGTAACTGTCAGACCAAGTTTACTCATATATACTTTAGATTGATTTAAAACTTCATTTTTAATTTAAAA
GGATCTAGGTGAAGATCCTTTTTGATAATCTCATGACCAAAATCCCTTAACGTGAGTTTTCGTTCCACTG
AGCGTCAGACCCCGTAGAAAAGATCAAAGGATCTTCTTGAGATCCTTTTTTTCTGCGCGTAATCTGCTGC
TTGCAAACAAAAAAACCACCGCTACCAGCGGTGGTTTGTTTGCCGGATCAAGAGCTACCAACTCTTTTTC
CGAAGGTAACTGGCTTCAGCAGAGCGCAGATACCAAATACTGTCCTTCTAGTGTAGCCGTAGTTAGGCCA
CCACTTCAAGAACTCTGTAGCACCGCCTACATACCTCGCTCTGCTAATCCTGTTACCAGTGGCTGCTGCC
AGTGGCGATAAGTCGTGTCTTACCGGGTTGGACTCAAGACGATAGTTACCGGATAAGGCGCAGCGGTCGG
GCTGAACGGGGGGTTCGTGCACACAGCCCAGCTTGGAGCGAACGACCTACACCGAACTGAGATACCTACA
GCGTGAGCTATGAGAAAGCGCCACGCTTCCCGAAGGGAGAAAGGCGGACAGGTATCCGGTAAGCGGCAGG
GTCGGAACAGGAGAGCGCACGAGGGAGCTTCCAGGGGGAAACGCCTGGTATCTTTATAGTCCTGTCGGGT
TTCGCCACCTCTGACTTGAGCGTCGATTTTTGTGATGCTCGTCAGGGGGGCGGAGCCTATGGAAAAACGC
CAGCAACGCGGCCTTTTTACGGTTCCTGGCCTTTTGCTGGCCTTTTGCTCACATGTTCTTTCCTGCGTTA
TCCCCTGATTCTGTGGATAACCGTATTACCGCCTTTGAGTGAGCTGATACCGCTCGCCGCAGCCGAACGA
CCGAGCGCAGCGAGTCAGTGAGCGAGGAAGCGGAAGAGCGCCTGATGCGGTATTTTCTCCTTACGCATCT
GTGCGGTATTTCACACCGCAATGGTGCACTCTCAGTACAATCTGCTCTGATGCCGCATAGTTAAGCCAGT
ATACACTCCGCTATCGCTACGTGACTGGGTCATGGCTGCGCCCCGACACCCGCCAACACCCGCTGACGCG
CCCTGACGGGCTTGTCTGCTCCCGGCATCCGCTTACAGACAAGCTGTGACCGTCTCCGGGAGCTGCATGT
GTCAGAGGTTTTCACCGTCATCACCGAAACGCGCGAGGCAGCTGCGGTAAAGCTCATCAGCGTGGTCGTG
AAGCGATTCACAGATGTCTGCCTGTTCATCCGCGTCCAGCTCGTTGAGTTTCTCCAGAAGCGTTAATGTC
TGGCTTCTGATAAAGCGGGCCATGTTAAGGGCGGTTTTTTCCTGTTTGGTCACTGATGCCTCCGTGTAAG
GGGGATTTCTGTTCATGGGGGTAATGATACCGATGAAACGAGAGAGGATGCTCACGATACGGGTTACTGA
TGATGAACATGCCCGGTTACTGGAACGTTGTGAGGGTAAACAACTGGCGGTATGGATGCGGCGGGACCAG
AGAAAAATCACTCAGGGTCAATGCCAGCGCTTCGTTAATACAGATGTAGGTGTTCCACAGGGTAGCCAGC
AGCATCCTGCGATGCAGATCCGGAACATAATGGTGCAGGGCGCTGACTTCCGCGTTTCCAGACTTTACGA
AACACGGAAACCGAAGACCATTCATGTTGTTGCTCAGGTCGCAGACGTTTTGCAGCAGCAGTCGCTTCAC
GTTCGCTCGCGTATCGGTGATTCATTCTGCTAACCAGTAAGGCAACCCCGCCAGCCTAGCCGGGTCCTCA
ACGACAGGAGCACGATCATGCGCACCCGTGGCCAGGACCCAACGCTGCCCGAGATCTCGATCCCGCGAAA
TTAATACGACTCACTATAGGGAGACCACAACGGTTTCCCTCTAGAAATAATTTTGTTTAACTTTAAGAAG
GAGATATACATATGGCTCTTAACACACCACAAATTACGCCGACAAAAAAGATAACAGTGAGGGCAATCGG
CGAGGAACTGCCGCGTGGTGATTACCAACGTTGCCCGCAATGTGACATGCTGTTTAGCCTGCCCGAGATA
AATTCTCATCAAAGTGCCTATTGTCCGCGCTGTCAGGCAAAAATTCGTGACGGGCGCGACTGGTCGCTAA
CGCGCCTGGCGGCAATGGCCTTCACCATGCTGTTGCTTATGCCGTTTGCCTGGGGCGAACCGCTGTTGCA
TATCTGGCTGTTAGGCATTCGTATTGACGCCAACGTTATGCAAGGCATCTGGCAAATGACCAAACAGGGC
GATGCGATAACGGGGTCGATGGTCTTTTTCTGCGTTATTGGTGCCCCGCTCATTCTGGTGACCTCCATAG
CTTATTTATGGTTTGGTAACCGACTGGGAATGAATTTACGTCCGGTACTGCTGATGCTTGAGCGACTTAA
AGAGTGGGTAATGCTCGATATCTACCTGGTCGGCATTGGCGTTGCTTCTATAAAGGTACAGGATTATGCC
CATATCCAGGCTGGTGTCGGCTTGTTCTCTTTTGTGGCGTTGGTGATTTTAACGACGGTGACGTTGTCAC
ATCTTAATGTCGAAGAACTGTGGGAGCGATTTTATCCGCAGCGCCCCGCTACGCGTAGGGACGAGAAACT
TCGTGTCTGCCTAGGGTGCCATTTTACCGGCTATCCAGATCAGCGTGGTCGCTGCCCGCGTTGCCATATC
CCGCTACGCCTGCGTCGCCGTCATAGTCTGCAAAAATGCTGGGCGGCGCTGTTAGCGTCAATCGTTTTAT
TGTTACCTGCCAACCTGTTGCCTATTTCTATCATTTATCTGAACGGAGGACGGCAGGAAGATACAATTCT
TTCCGGAATTATGTCGCTGGCAAGTAGCAACATTGCGGTTGCAGGAATCGTGTTTATCGCCAGTATTCTG
GTCCCGTTTACTAAAGTGATCGTCATGTTCACTTTACTGTTGAGCATTCATTTTAAATGCCAGCAAGGTT
TACGCACACGCATTCTGTTACTGCGGATGGTGACCTGGATTGGTCGCTGGTCGATGCTCGACCTGTTTGT
CATATCTTTAACCATGTCGCTGATTAATCGCGATCAGATCCTCGCTTTTACTATGGGACCGGCTGCGTTT
TATTTCGGCGCAGCGGTAATTTTGACTATTCTTGCTGTGGAATGGCTGGACAGCCGCTTACTTTGGGATG
CACATGAGTCAGGAAACGCCCGCTTCGACGACTGAAGCGCAGATTAAAAATAAACGCCGTATCTCACCTT
TCTGGCTGCTGCCGTTCATCGCGCTAATGATTGCCAGTTGGCTGATTTGGGACAGTTATCAGGACCGGGG
TAATACCGTCACCATCGACTTTATGTCGGCGGATGGTATTGTTCCAGGCCGTACGCCTGTTCGTTATCAG
GGCGTTGAAGTCGGAACAGTGCAGGATATCAGCCTCAGCGACGATCTTCGTAAGATTGAAGTCAAGGTCA
GCATCAAGTCCGATATGAAAGATGCGCTGCGCGAAGAGACTCAGTTCTGGCTGGTGACGCCAAAAGCATC
GTTGGCAGGTGTCTCCGGGCTGGACGCCCTCGTCGGTGGGAACTATATCGGCATGATGCCGGGTAAAGGT
AAAGAGCAGGATCACTTTGTCGCACTCGATACCCAACCGAAATATCGGCTGGACAATGGCGGCGTAATAA
TAAAACTGGAACTGCCGAGTGGGGCCGGATTAACCGCCGACTCGACGCCGTTAATGTATCAGGGGCTGGA
AGTCGGACAGCTGACTAAACTGGATTTAAATCCTGGTGGTAAAGTCACAGGGGAAATGACCGTTGATCCC
AGCGTCGTTACCCTGCTTCGTGAAAATACCCGCATCGAATTACGCAACCCGAAATTATCCCTTAGCGATG
CTAATCTCAGCGCCCTGCTGACCGGCAAAACCTTCGAGCTGGTGCCCGGCGATGGCGAGCCACGCAAAGA
GTTCGTTGTTGTGCCAGGCGAAAAAGCACTGCTGCATGAACCTGATGTTCTGACGCTGACCCTGACCGCG
CCGGAAAGTTACGGTATTGATGCGGGTCAGCCGCTCATTCTTCACGGCGTGCAGGTAGGCCAGGTTATCG
ATCGTAAACTCACCAGCAAAGGCGTCACCTTTACCGTCGCCATCGAGCCTCAGCATCGCGAACTGGTAAA
AGGCGATAGCAAATTTGTCGTCAACAGCCGTGTCGATGTGAAGGTGGGGCTGGATGGCGTTGAGTTTCTC
GGTGCCAGCGCCTCAGAATGGATCAATGGCGGGATACGTATTCTGCCGGGCGATAAAGGTGAGATGAAAG
CCAGCTATCCACTGTATGCCAATTTGGAAAAAGCGCTGGAGAACAGCCTTAGCGATTTACCCACCACAAC
CGTGAGTTTGAGTGCAGAGACGCTGCCGGATGTGCAGGCAGGATCGGTAGTGCTGTACCGTAAATTTGAA
GTTGGTGAAGTGATTACCGTGCGTCCGCGAGCTAACGCGTTTGATATCGATCTGCATATTAAGCCGGAGT
ATCGCAACCTTCTGACCAGCAATAGCGTGTTCTGGGCAGAAGGCGGGGCGAAAGTTCAGCTGAATGGTAG
TGGTCTGACCGTACAGGCATCCCCGCTCTCCAGAGCATTAAAGGGAGCCATTAGCTTCGACAACCTCAGC
GGTGCCAGCGCCAGTCAGCGTAAAGGCGATAAGCGTATTCTGTATGCTTCCGAAACAGCGGCCCGTGCGG
TTGGCGGGCAGATTACGCTTCACGCTTTCGATGCCGGAAAACTGGCGGTCGGGATGCCAATTCGCTATCT
CGGTATTGATATCGGGCAAATCCAGACGCTGGATCTGATTACCGCACGCAATGAAGTACAGGCAAAGGCG
GTACTTTACCCGGAATATGTCCAGACCTTTGCTCGCGGTGGTACGCGCTTCTCAGTGGTCACACCGCAAA
TTTCGGCAGCTGGCGTTGAGCATCTTGATACTATCCTCCAGCCGTATATCAACGTCGAACCAGGCCGGGG
CAATCCTCGCCGCGACTTTGAATTACAAGAGGCCACCATTACTGATTCGCGTTACCTGGATGGCTTAAGC
ATTATTGTTGAAGCGCCGGAAGCCGGTTCGTTAGGCATCGGTACGCCTGTGCTGTTCCGTGGTCTGGAAG
TCGGTACGGTTACAGGAATGACGCTGGGGACATTGTCAGATCGCGTGATGATTGCGATGCGCATCAGTAA
ACGCTATCAACACCTGGTGCGTAACAATTCCGTGTTCTGGTTGGCATCGGGTTACAGTCTGGACTTTGGT
CTGACGGGCGGCGTAGTGAAAACCGGCACCTTTAACCAGTTTATCCGTGGCGGCATCGCCTTCGCCACGC
CTCCGGGTACGCCACTGGCACCGAAAGCCCAGGAAGGCAAACACTTCCTGTTGCAGGAAAGTGAACCGAA
AGAGTGGCGTGAATGGGGAACTGCGCTTCCCAAATAATGCCCACCTCGAGCAGATCCGGCTGCTAACAAA
GCCCGAAAGGAAGCTGAGTTGGCTGCTGCCACCGCTGAGCAATAACTAGCATAACCCCTTGGGGCCTCTA
AACGGGTCTTGAGGGGTTTTTTGCTGAAAGGAGGAACTATATCCGGATAATTCTTGAAGACGAAAGGGCC
TCGTGATACGCCTATTTTTATAGGTTAATGTCATGATAATAATGGTTTCTTAGACGTCAGGTGGCACTTT
TCGGGGAAATGTGCGCGGAACCCCTATTTGTTTATTTTTCTAAATACATTCAAATATGTATCCGCTCATG
AGACAATAACCCTGATAAATGCTTCAATAATATTGAAAAAGGAAGAGTATGAGTATTCAACATTTCCGTG
TCGCCCTTATTCCCTTTTTTGCGGCATTTTGCCTTCCTGTTTTTGCTCACCCAGAAACGCTGGTGAAAGT
AAAAGATGCTGAAGATCAGTTGGGTGCACGAGTGGGTTACATCGAACTGGATCTCAACAGCGGTAAGATC
CTTGAGAGTTTTCGCCCCGAAGAACGTTTTCCAATGATGAGCACTTTTAAAGTTCTGCTATGTGGCGCGG
TATTATCCCGTGTTGACGCCGGGCAAGAGCAACTCGGTCGCCGCATACACTATTCTCAGAATGACTTGGT
TGAGTACTCACCAGTCACAGAAAAGCATCTTACGGATGGCATGACAGTAAGAGAATTATGCAGTGCTGCC
ATAACCATGAGTGATAACACTGCGGCCAACTTACTTCTGACAACGATCGGAGGACCGAAGGAGCTAACCG
CTTTTTTGCACAACATGGGGGATCATGTAACTCGCCTTGATCGTTGGGAACCGGAGCTGAATG
